>Addgene plasmid #149367 | pME18S-F-R-hb2AR | depositor full sequence | sequence record 296740 | pME18S-F-R-hb2AR sequence 4326 bps
AAGCTTGGCTGTGGAATGTGTGTCAGTTAGGGTGTGGAAAGTCCCCAGGCTCCCCAGCAGGCAGAAGTAT
GCAAAGCATGCATCTCAATTAGTCAGCAACCAGGTGTGGAAAGTCCCCAGGCTCCCCAGCAGGCAGAAGT
ATGCAAAGCATGCATCTCAATTAGTCAGCAACCATAGTCCCGCCCCTAACTCCGCCCATCCCGCCCCTAA
CTCCGCCCAGTTCCGCCCATTCTCCGCCCCATGGCTGACTAATTTTTTTTATTTATGCAGAGGCCGAGGC
CGCCTCGGCCTCTGAGCTATTCCAGAAGTAGTGAGGAGGCTTTTTTGGAGGCCTAGGCTTTTGCAAAAAG
CTCCTCCGATCGAGGGGCTCGCATCTCTCCTTCACGCGCCCGCCGCCCTACCTGAGGCCGCCATCCACGC
CGGTTGAGTCGCGTTCTGCCGCCTCCCGCCTGTGGTGCCTCCTGAACTGCGTCCGCCGTCTAGGTAAGTT
TAAAGCTCAGGTCGAGACCGGGCCTTTGTCCGGCGCTCCCTTGGAGCCTACCTAGACTCAGCCGGCTCTC
CACGCTTTGCCTGACCCTGCTTGCTCAACTCTACGTCTTTGTTTCGTTTTCTGTTCTGCGCCGTTACAGA
TCCAAGCTCTGAAAAACCAGAAAGTTAACTGGTAAGTTTAGTCTTTTTGTCTTTTATTTCAGGTCCCGGA
TCCGGTGGTGCAAATCAAAGAACTGCTCCTCAGTGGATGTTGCCTTTACTTCTAGGCCTGTACGGAAGTG
TTACTTCTGCTCTAAAAGCTGCGGAATTCATGGACTACAAGGACGACGACGACAAGGAATTCATGAACGG
GACCGAGGGCCCAAACTTCTACGTGCCTTTCTCCAACAAGACGGGCGTGGTGCTCGAG
[1239 nt withheld, positions 899-2137]
TAACCGCGGGCGGCCGCTAGACTAGTCTAGAGAAAAAACCTCCCACACCTCCCCCTGAACCTGAAACATA
AAATGAATGCAATTGTTGTTGTTAACTTGTTTATTGCAGCTTATAATGGTTACAAATAAAGCAATAGCAT
CACAAATTTCACAAATAAAGCATTTTTTTCACTGCATTCTAGTTGTGGTTTGTCCAAACTCATCAATGTA
TCTTATCATGTCTGGATCCCCGGGTACCGAGCTCGAATTAATTCCTCTTCCGCTTCCTCGCTCACTGACT
CGCTGCGCTCGGTCGTTCGGCTGCGGCGAGCGGTATCAGCTCACTCAAAGGCGGTAATACGGTTATCCAC
AGAATCAGGGGATAACGCAGGAAAGAACATGTGAGCAAAAGGCCAGCAAAAGGCCAGGAACCGTAAAAAG
GCCGCGTTGCTGGCGTTTTTCCATAGGCTCCGCCCCCCTGACGAGCATCACAAAAATCGACGCTCAAGTC
AGAGGTGGCGAAACCCGACAGGACTATAAAGATACCAGGCGTTTCCCCCTGGAAGCTCCCTCGTGCGCTC
TCCTGTTCCGACCCTGCCGCTTACCGGATACCTGTCCGCCTTTCTCCCTTCGGGAAGCGTGGCGCTTTCT
CAATGCTCACGCTGTAGGTATCTCAGTTCGGTGTAGGTCGTTCGCTCCAAGCTGGGCTGTGTGCACGAAC
CCCCCGTTCAGCCCGACCGCTGCGCCTTATCCGGTAACTATCGTCTTGAGTCCAACCCGGTAAGACACGA
CTTATCGCCACTGGCAGCAGCCACTGGTAACAGGATTAGCAGAGCGAGGTATGTAGGCGGTGCTACAGAG
TTCTTGAAGTGGTGGCCTAACTACGGCTACACTAGAAGGACAGTATTTGGTATCTGCGCTCTGCTGAAGC
CAGTTACCTTCGGAAAAAGAGTTGGTAGCTCTTGATCCGGCAAACAAACCACCGCTGGTAGCGGTGGTTT
TTTTGTTTGCAAGCAGCAGATTACGCGCAGAAAAAAAGGATCTCAAGAAGATCCTTTGATCTTTTCTACG
GGGTCTGACGCTCAGTGGAACGAAAACTCACGTTAAGGGATTTTGGTCATGAGATTATCAAAAAGGATCT
TCACCTAGATCCTTTTAAATTAAAAATGAAGTTTTAAATCAATCTAAAGTATATATGAGTAAACTTGGTC
TGACAGTTACCAATGCTTAATCAGTGAGGCACCTATCTCAGCGATCTGTCTATTTCGTTCATCCATAGTT
GCCTGACTCCCCGTCGTGTAGATAACTACGATACGGGAGGGCTTACCATCTGGCCCCAGTGCTGCAATGA
TACCGCGAGACCCACGCTCACCGGCTCCAGATTTATCAGCAATAAACCAGCCAGCCGGAAGGGCCGAGCG
CAGAAGTGGTCCTGCAACTTTATCCGCCTCCATCCAGTCTATTAATTGTTGCCGGGAAGCTAGAGTAAGT
AGTTCGCCAGTTAATAGTTTGCGCAACGTTGTTGCCATTGCTACAGGCATCGTGGTGTCACGCTCGTCGT
TTGGTATGGCTTCATTCAGCTCCGGTTCCCAACGATCAAGGCGAGTTACATGATCCCCCATGTTGTGCAA
AAAAGCGGTTAGCTCCTTCGGTCCTCCGATCGTTGTCAGAAGTAAGTTGGCCGCAGTGTTATCACTCATG
GTTATGGCAGCACTGCATAATTCTCTTACTGTCATGCCATCCGTAAGATGCTTTTCTGTGACTGGTGAGT
ACTCAACCAAGTCATTCTGAGAATAGTGTATGCGGCGACCGAGTTGCTCTTGCCCGGCGTCAATACGGGA
TAATACCGCGCCACATAGCAGAACTTTAAAAGTGCTCATCATTGGAAAACGTTCTTCGGGGCGAAAACTC
TCAAGGATCTTACCGCTGTTGAGATCCAGTTCGATGTAACCCACTCGTGCACCCAACTGATCTTCAGCAT
CTTTTACTTTCACCAGCGTTTCTGGGTGAGCAAAAACAGGAAGGCAAAATGCCGCAAAAAAGGGAATAAG
GGCGACACGGAAATGTTGAATACTCATACTCTTCCTTTTTCAATATTATTGAAGCATTTATCAGGGTTAT
TGTCTCATGAGCGGATACATATTTGAATGTATTTAGAAAAATAAACAAATAGGGGTTCCGCGCACATTTC
CCCGAAAAGTGCCACCTGC
Features (pLannotate 1.2.2; 9 found; start..end, strand, type, name):
     18..632     +  promoter       SRα promoter: hybrid promoter consisting of the SV40 early promoter plus part of the long terminal repeat of human T-lymphotrophic virus 1
    662..755     +  intron         SV40 intron: modified SV40 intron with splice donor and acceptor sites
    806..826     +  CDS            FLAG (fragment): FLAG® epitope tag, followed by an enterokinase cleavage site
    848..886     +  CDS            opsin tag: segment of bovine rhodopsin containing a signal for N-linked glycosylation (Favaloro et al., 2008) The asparagine in the NKT tripeptide will be glycosylated if this sequence is exposed to the ER lumen.
    899..2137    +  CDS            ADRB2 (sequence withheld): ADRB2_HUMAN - Also known as ADRB2R, B2AR. Experimental evidence at protein level: Swiss-Prot protein existence level 1. Beta-adrenergic receptors mediate the catecholamine-induced activation of adenylate cyclase through the action of G proteins. The beta-2-adrenergic receptor binds epinephrine with an approximately 30- fold greater affinity than it does norepinephrine. From Homo sapiens (Human).
   2231..2365    +  polyA_signal   SV40 poly(A) signal: SV40 polyadenylation signal
   2575..3163    -  rep_origin     ori: high-copy-number ColE1/pMB1/pBR322/pUC origin of replication
   3334..4194    -  CDS            AmpR: β-lactamase; bla; confers resistance to ampicillin, carbenicillin, and related antibiotics
   4195..4299    -  promoter       AmpR promoter: bla
