>Addgene plasmid #149367 | pME18S-F-R-hb2AR | addgene full sequence | sequence record 305852 | Addgene NGS Result
GTGTGTCAGTTAGGGTGTGGAAAGTCCCCAGGCTCCCCAGCAGGCAGAAGTATGCAAAGCATGCATCTCA
ATTAGTCAGCAACCAGGTGTGGAAAGTCCCCAGGCTCCCCAGCAGGCAGAAGTATGCAAAGCATGCATCT
CAATTAGTCAGCAACCATAGTCCCGCCCCTAACTCCGCCCATCCCGCCCCTAACTCCGCCCAGTTCCGCC
CATTCTCCGCCCCATGGCTGACTAATTTTTTTTATTTATGCAGAGGCCGAGGCCGCCTCGGCCTCTGAGC
TATTCCAGAAGTAGTGAGGAGGCTTTTTTGGAGGCCTAGGCTTTTGCAAAAAGCTCCTCGATCGAGGGGC
TCGCATCTCTCCTTCACGCGCCCGCCGCCCTACCTGAGGCCGCCATCCACGCCGGTTGAGTCGCGTTCTG
CCGCCTCCCGCCTGTGGTGCCTCCTGAACTGCGTCCGCCGTCTAGGTAAGTTTAAAGCTCAGGTCGAGAC
CGGGCCTTTGTCCGGCGCTCCCTTGGAGCCTACCTAGACTCAGCCGGCTCTCCACGCTTTGCCTGACCCT
GCTTGCTCAACTCTACGTCTTTGTTTCGTTTTCTGTTCTGCGCCGTTACAGATCCAAGCTCTGAAAAACC
AGAAAGTTAACTGGTAAGTTTAGTCTTTTTGTCTTTTATTTCAGGTCCCGGATCCGGTGGTGGTGCAAAT
CAAAGAACTGCTCCTCAGTGGATGTTGCCTTTACTTCTAGGCCTGTACGGAAGTGTTACTTCTGCTCTAA
AAGCTGCGGAATTGCCATGGACTACAAGGACGACGACGACAAGGAATTCATGAACGGGACCGAGGGCCCA
AACTTCTACGTGCCTTTCTCCAACAAGACGGGCGTGGTGCTCGAG
[1239 nt withheld, positions 886-2124]
TAACCGCGGAATCACTAGTCTAGAGAAAAAACCTCCCACACCTCCCCCTGAACCTGAAACATAAAATGAA
TGCAATTGTTGTTGTTAACTTGTTTATTGCAGCTTATAATGGTTACAAATAAAGCAATAGCATCACAAAT
TTCACAAATAAAGCATTTTTTTCACTGCATTCTAGTTGTGGTTTGTCCAAACTCATCAATGTATCTTATC
ATGTCTGGATCCCCGGGTACCGAGCTCGAATTAATTCCTCTTCCGCTTCCTCGCTCACTGACTCGCTGCG
CTCGGTCGTTCGGCTGCGGCGAGCGGTATCAGCTCACTCAAAGGCGGTAATACGGTTATCCACAGAATCA
GGGGATAACGCAGGAAAGAACATGTGAGCAAAAGGCCAGCAAAAGGCCAGGAACCGTAAAAAGGCCGCGT
TGCTGGCGTTTTTCCATAGGCTCCGCCCCCCTGACGAGCATCACAAAAATCGACGCTCAAGTCAGAGGTG
GCGAAACCCGACAGGACTATAAAGATACCAGGCGTTTCCCCCTGGAAGCTCCCTCGTGCGCTCTCCTGTT
CCGACCCTGCCGCTTACCGGATACCTGTCCGCCTTTCTCCCTTCGGGAAGCGTGGCGCTTTCTCATAGCT
CACGCTGTAGGTATCTCAGTTCGGTGTAGGTCGTTCGCTCCAAGCTGGGCTGTGTGCACGAACCCCCCGT
TCAGCCCGACCGCTGCGCCTTATCCGGTAACTATCGTCTTGAGTCCAACCCGGTAAGACACGACTTATCG
CCACTGGCAGCAGCCACTGGTAACAGGATTAGCAGAGCGAGGTATGTAGGCGGTGCTACAGAGTTCTTGA
AGTGGTGGCCTAACTACGGCTACACTAGAAGAACAGTATTTGGTATCTGCGCTCTGCTGAAGCCAGTTAC
CTTCGGAAAAAGAGTTGGTAGCTCTTGATCCGGCAAACAAACCACCGCTGGTAGCGGTGGTTTTTTTGTT
TGCAAGCAGCAGATTACGCGCAGAAAAAAAGGATCTCAAGAAGATCCTTTGATCTTTTCTACGGGGTCTG
ACGCTCAGTGGAACGAAAACTCACGTTAAGGGATTTTGGTCATGAGATTATCAAAAAGGATCTTCACCTA
GATCCTTTTAAATTAAAAATGAAGTTTTAAATCAATCTAAAGTATATATGAGTAAACTTGGTCTGACAGT
TACCAATGCTTAATCAGTGAGGCACCTATCTCAGCGATCTGTCTATTTCGTTCATCCATAGTTGCCTGAC
TCCCCGTCGTGTAGATAACTACGATACGGGAGGGCTTACCATCTGGCCCCAGTGCTGCAATGATACCGCG
AGACCCACGCTCACCGGCTCCAGATTTATCAGCAATAAACCAGCCAGCCGGAAGGGCCGAGCGCAGAAGT
GGTCCTGCAACTTTATCCGCCTCCATCCAGTCTATTAATTGTTGCCGGGAAGCTAGAGTAAGTAGTTCGC
CAGTTAATAGTTTGCGCAACGTTGTTGCCATTGCTACAGGCATCGTGGTGTCACGCTCGTCGTTTGGTAT
GGCTTCATTCAGCTCCGGTTCCCAACGATCAAGGCGAGTTACATGATCCCCCATGTTGTGCAAAAAAGCG
GTTAGCTCCTTCGGTCCTCCGATCGTTGTCAGAAGTAAGTTGGCCGCAGTGTTATCACTCATGGTTATGG
CAGCACTGCATAATTCTCTTACTGTCATGCCATCCGTAAGATGCTTTTCTGTGACTGGTGAGTACTCAAC
CAAGTCATTCTGAGAATAGTGTATGCGGCGACCGAGTTGCTCTTGCCCGGCGTCAATACGGGATAATACC
GCGCCACATAGCAGAACTTTAAAAGTGCTCATCATTGGAAAACGTTCTTCGGGGCGAAAACTCTCAAGGA
TCTTACCGCTGTTGAGATCCAGTTCGATGTAACCCACTCGTGCACCCAACTGATCTTCAGCATCTTTTAC
TTTCACCAGCGTTTCTGGGTGAGCAAAAACAGGAAGGCAAAATGCCGCAAAAAAGGGAATAAGGGCGACA
CGGAAATGTTGAATACTCATACTCTTCCTTTTTCAATATTATTGAAGCATTTATCAGGGTTATTGTCTCA
TGAGCGGATACATATTTGAATGTATTTAGAAAAATAAACAAATAGGGGTTCCGCGCACATTTCCCCGAAA
AGTGCCACCTGCAAGCTTGGCTGTGGAAT
Features (pLannotate 1.2.2; 10 found; start..end, strand, type, name):
      1..330     +  promoter       SV40 promoter: SV40 enhancer and early promoter
    346..614     +  LTR            5' LTR (truncated): truncated 5' long terminal repeat (LTR) from human T-cell leukemia virus (HTLV) type 1
    644..740     +  intron         SV40 intron: modified SV40 intron with splice donor and acceptor sites
    793..813     +  CDS            FLAG (fragment): FLAG® epitope tag, followed by an enterokinase cleavage site
    835..873     +  CDS            opsin tag: segment of bovine rhodopsin containing a signal for N-linked glycosylation (Favaloro et al., 2008) The asparagine in the NKT tripeptide will be glycosylated if this sequence is exposed to the ER lumen.
    886..2124    +  CDS            ADRB2 (sequence withheld): ADRB2_HUMAN - Also known as ADRB2R, B2AR. Experimental evidence at protein level: Swiss-Prot protein existence level 1. Beta-adrenergic receptors mediate the catecholamine-induced activation of adenylate cyclase through the action of G proteins. The beta-2-adrenergic receptor binds epinephrine with an approximately 30- fold greater affinity than it does norepinephrine. From Homo sapiens (Human).
   2211..2345    +  polyA_signal   SV40 poly(A) signal: SV40 polyadenylation signal
   2555..3143    -  rep_origin     ori: high-copy-number ColE1/pMB1/pBR322/pUC origin of replication
   3314..4174    -  CDS            AmpR: β-lactamase; bla; confers resistance to ampicillin, carbenicillin, and related antibiotics
   4175..4279    -  promoter       AmpR promoter: bla
