[The description below was written by a language model from this plasmid's Addgene catalogue record and pLannotate feature annotations shown in this document.]
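Description:
pME18S-F-R-hb2AR is a small (about 4.3 kb) mammalian expression plasmid built on the pME18S backbone that drives expression of the human β2-adrenergic receptor (ADRB2). It is propagated in E. coli as a high-copy plasmid through a ColE1/pUC-type origin and is selected with ampicillin via the β-lactamase gene under its own bla promoter. No mammalian selection marker is annotated, which suits the plasmid to transient transfection.

The expression cassette is driven by the SRα promoter, a hybrid of the SV40 enhancer/early promoter and a portion of the HTLV-1 long terminal repeat. One of the two feature tables annotates these as separate SV40 promoter and truncated LTR elements, and the other as a single SRα unit. A modified SV40 intron with splice donor and acceptor sites lies downstream of the promoter. The open reading frame begins with two backbone-encoded N-terminal tags, a FLAG epitope followed by a short segment of bovine rhodopsin (the "F-R" in the name), fused ahead of the ADRB2 coding sequence, which was inserted between XhoI and SacII sites. The rhodopsin segment carries an N-linked glycosylation signal, and N-terminal rhodopsin tags of this kind are commonly used to aid surface expression of G protein-coupled receptors in heterologous cells. The FLAG tag allows antibody detection. An SV40 polyadenylation signal terminates the transcript.

The Addgene-sequenced and depositor-supplied records differ by only a few nucleotides in length and show the same architecture. The stated purpose is simply expression of human β2AR in mammalian cells. The associated study concerns odorant responses of mouse olfactory sensory neurons, but the record does not specify the receptor's role there.
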