Addgene plasmid #149367: pME18S-F-R-hb2AR
Purpose: Expresses human b2AR in mammalian cells.
Depositing lab: Takeshi Imai. Depositing organization: Kyushu University. Publication: Widespread Inhibition, Antagonism, and Synergy in Mouse Olfactory Sensory Neurons In Vivo. Inagaki S, Iwata R, Iwamoto M, Imai T. Cell Rep. 2020 Jun 30;31(13):107814. doi: 10.1016/j.celrep.2020.107814. PubMed 32610120.
Backbone
  Vector backbone: pME18S
  Vector type: Mammalian Expression
Growth in bacteria
  Bacterial resistance: Ampicillin, 100 μg/mL
  Growth temperature: 37°C
  Growth strain: DH5alpha
  Copy number: High Copy
Gene/Insert
  Gene/Insert name: b2AR
  Species: H. sapiens (human)
  Entrez Gene: ADRB2 (a.k.a. ADRB2R, ADRBR, ARB2, B2AR, BAR, BETA2AR)
  Promoter: SR alpha
  Tag / fusion protein: FLAG (N terminal on backbone); rhodopsin (N terminal on backbone)
  Cloning method: Restriction Enzyme; 5′ cloning site XhoI (not destroyed); 3′ cloning site SacII (not destroyed)
  Sequencing primers: 5′ GGCCTGTACGGAAGTGTTAC
Terms and licenses: Academic/Nonprofit Terms; Industry Terms: Not Available to Industry
How to cite: pME18S-F-R-hb2AR was a gift from Takeshi Imai (Addgene plasmid # 149367 ; http://n2t.net/addgene:149367 ; RRID:Addgene_149367)
